LOCUS       Complete_construct_plasmid_map_-_P1m 6688 bp DNA circular UNA 11-MAY-2023
DEFINITION  Gibson/Homology Cloning ligation product.
ACCESSION   urn.local.elinlarsson.2x-fk0uiza
VERSION     urn.local.elinlarsson.2x-fk0uiza
KEYWORDS    .
SOURCE
  ORGANISM  .
FEATURES             Location/Qualifiers
     misc_feature    382..580
                     /ApEinfo_revcolor="#f58a5e"
                     /ApEinfo_fwdcolor="#f58a5e"
                     /label="right end of Tn7"
     misc_feature    629..723
                     /ApEinfo_revcolor="#ff0000"
                     /ApEinfo_fwdcolor="#ff0000"
                     /label="bacteriophage lambda T0 terminator"
     primer_bind     complement(700..723)
                     /Sequence="ATTCTCACCAATAAAAAACGCCCG"
                     /Tm="60.6" /%GC="41.7"
                     /Hairpin_Tm="None"
                     /Self_Dimer_Tm="None"
                     /created_by="elinlarsson"
                     /label="yikes_R"
     misc_feature    820..917
                     /ApEinfo_revcolor="#ff0000"
                     /ApEinfo_fwdcolor="#ff0000"
                     /label="Escherichia coli rrnB T1 terminator"
     misc_feature    958..1005
                     /ApEinfo_revcolor="#f58a5e"
                     /ApEinfo_fwdcolor="#f58a5e"
                     /label="FRT"
     CDS             complement(1135..1668)
                     /ApEinfo_revcolor="#4444ff"
                     /ApEinfo_fwdcolor="#4444ff"
                     /label="aacC1"
     CDS             complement(1135..1668)
                     /ApEinfo_revcolor="#ffef86"
                     /ApEinfo_fwdcolor="#ffef86"
                     /label="GmR"
     misc_feature    1926..1973
                     /ApEinfo_revcolor="#f58a5e"
                     /ApEinfo_fwdcolor="#f58a5e"
                     /label="FRT"
     primer_bind     2010..2030
                     /Sequence="TCAAAGAGTGGAACAATGCAG"
                     /Tm="56.7" /%GC="42.9"
                     /Hairpin_Tm="44.2"
                     /Self_Dimer_Tm="None"
                     /created_by="elinlarsson"
                     /note="Derived using Geneious Prime 2022.0.2 'Annotate from
                     Database' based on nucleotide similarity"
                     /Transferred_From="pJM220-mNeongreen not codon optimized
                     backbone piece - NZ_CP027755.1 - Annotated P. synxantha
                     2-79 from pseudomonas.com (reversed) PCR Product"
                     /Transferred_Similarity="100.00%"
                     /Primary_Match="100.00%; Adjusted-Interval-0:0/0; col_F
                     (pJM220-mNeongreen not codon optimized backbone piece -
                     NZ_CP027755.1 - Annotated P. synxantha 2-79 from
                     pseudomonas.com (reversed) PCR Product)"
                     /Alternative_Match="100.00%; Adjusted-Interval-0:0/0; col_F
                     (pJM220-mNeongreen not codon optimized backbone piece -
                     NZ_CP027755.1 - Annotated P. synxantha 2-79 from
                     pseudomonas.com extraction (reversed) PCR Product)"
                     /label="col_F"
     primer_bind     complement(2075..2094)
                     /Sequence="ACGATGTTAGCGGCGACAAT"
                     /Tm="60.5" /%GC="50.0"
                     /Hairpin_Tm="None"
                     /Self_Dimer_Tm="13.0"
                     /created_by="elinlarsson"
                     /note="Derived using Geneious Prime 2022.0.2 'Annotate from
                     Database' based on nucleotide similarity"
                     /Transferred_From="pJM220-T0T1::PrhaBAD-mN extraction"
                     /Transferred_Similarity="100.00%"
                     /Primary_Match="100.00%; Adjusted-Interval-0:0/0;
                     EL_pJM220NG_bb_R (pJM220-T0T1::PrhaBAD-mN extraction)"
                     /label="EL_pJM220NG_bb_R"
     primer_bind     complement(2084..2102)
                     /Sequence="CGATGCCGACGATGTTAGC"
                     /Tm="59.2" /%GC="57.9"
                     /Hairpin_Tm="38.2"
                     /Self_Dimer_Tm="None"
                     /created_by="elinlarsson"
                     /note="Derived using Geneious Prime 2022.0.2 'Annotate from
                     Database' based on nucleotide similarity"
                     /Transferred_From="pJM220-T0T1::PrhaBAD-mS extraction - 1.
                     pJM220-T0T1::pPhoA_stro extraction - 2c.
                     pJM220-T0T1::PrhaBAD-mN extraction - mNeonGreen - 3.
                     miniTn7(Gm)PA1/04/03-ecfp - lambda t0 terminator - 4.
                     miniTn7(Gm)PA1/04/03-ecfp - Pa1/04/03"
                     /Transferred_Similarity="100.00%"
                     /Primary_Match="100.00%; Adjusted-Interval-0:0/0;
                     pJM220_mS_R (pJM220-T0T1::PrhaBAD-mS extraction - 1.
                     pJM220-T0T1::pPhoA_stro extraction - 2c.
                     pJM220-T0T1::PrhaBAD-mN extraction - mNeonGreen - 3.
                     miniTn7(Gm)PA1/04/03-ecfp - lambda t0 terminator - 4.
                     miniTn7(Gm)PA1/04/03-ecfp - Pa1/04/03)"
                     /Alternative_Match="100.00%; Adjusted-Interval-0:0/0;
                     pJM220_mS_R"
                     /label="pJM220_mS_R"
     ligation        2085..2102
                     /label="Ligation"
     misc_feature    2085..2249
                     /Source="referenceToDocument:
                     urn:local:elinlarsson:1t2-f5bxdli"
                     /label="1. pJM220-T0T1::pPhoA_stro extraction (concatenated
                     sequence 2)"
                     /note="Geneious type: Concatenated sequence"
     primer_bind     2103..2125
                     /annotation_group="284313174897451e9e0a16b-d6e9-4774-8463-
                     43c6298dab38"
                     /Sequence="AGAGCGCTTTTGAAGCTAATTCG"
                     /created_by="primer3"
                     /Product_Size=138 /#_Off-target_Sites=0
                     /Off-target_Template="1. pJM220-T0T1::pPhoA_stro
                     extraction"
                     /Extension="CTAACATCGTCGGCATCG" /Tm_(binding_region)="60.2"
                     /Tm_(with_extension)="67.0" /%GC_(binding_region)="43.5"
                     /%GC_(with_extension)="48.8"
                     /Hairpin_Tm_(with_extension)="43.8"
                     /Self_Dimer_Tm_(with_extension)="26.4"
                     /Pair_Dimer_Tm_(binding_region)="None"
                     /label="1. pJM220-T0T1::pPhoA_stro extraction (1 F) -
                     pJM220-T0T1::PrhaBAD-mS extraction PCR Product"
     CDS             2133..2216
                     /created_by="elinlarsson"
                     /note="Derived using Geneious Prime 2022.0.2 'Annotate from
                     Database' based on nucleotide similarity"
                     /Transferred_From="PphoA_K1139200 (iGem)"
                     /Transferred_Similarity="100.00%"
                     /Adjusted_Transferred_Similarity="83.33%"
                     /Primary_Match="100.00%; Adjusted-Interval-0:9/6 (adjusted
                     to 83.33%; Adjusted-Interval-0:0/0); iGem phoA promoter
                     (PphoA_K1139200 (iGem))"
                     /label="iGem phoA promoter"
     source          2142..2222
                     /ApEinfo_revcolor="#c6c9d1"
                     /ApEinfo_fwdcolor="#c6c9d1"
                     /label="Ecoli pPhoA"
     primer_bind     complement(2196..2240)
                     /Sequence="GCTTAATTTCTCCTCTTTAATACATTAAAAAATAAAAACAAAGCG"
                     /Tm="58.0" /%GC="24.4"
                     /Hairpin_Tm="35.7"
                     /Self_Dimer_Tm="3.8"
                     /created_by="elinlarsson"
                     /label="phoA_bb_R"
     primer_bind     complement(2217..2240)
                     /annotation_group="284313528168011e8d6dc3f-4e4f-4700-8964-
                     522f6ee6435b"
                     /Sequence="GCTTAATTTCTCCTCTTTAATACA"
                     /created_by="primer3"
                     /Product_Size=138 /#_Off-target_Sites=0
                     /Off-target_Template="1. pJM220-T0T1::pPhoA_stro
                     extraction"
                     /Extension="GGAGACCAT" /Tm_(binding_region)="52.9"
                     /Tm_(with_extension)="62.5" /%GC_(binding_region)="29.2"
                     /%GC_(with_extension)="36.4"
                     /Hairpin_Tm_(with_extension)="None"
                     /Self_Dimer_Tm_(with_extension)="None"
                     /Pair_Dimer_Tm_(binding_region)="None"
                     /label="1. pJM220-T0T1::pPhoA_stro extraction (138 R) - 2c.
                     pJM220-T0T1::PrhaBAD-mN extraction - mNeonGreen"
     RBS             2223..2234
                     /ApEinfo_revcolor="#b7e6d7"
                     /ApEinfo_fwdcolor="#b7e6d7"
                     /label="strong bacterial ribosome binding site (Elowitz and
                     Leibler, 2000)"
     misc_feature    2223..2240
                     /ApEinfo_revcolor="#c6c9d1"
                     /ApEinfo_fwdcolor="#c6c9d1"
                     /label="PA1/04/03 fragment"
     ligation        2232..2249
                     /label="Ligation"
     misc_feature    2232..2961
                     /Source="referenceToDocument:
                     urn:local:elinlarsson:33-fk0uizf"
                     /label="2c. pJM220-T0T1::PrhaBAD-mN extraction - mNeonGreen
                     (concatenated sequence 3)"
                     /note="Geneious type: Concatenated sequence"
     primer          <2241..2254
                     /note="sequence:
                     actagtgctctgcagtaaggaggaacagctATGGTCTCCAAGGG"
                     /ApEinfo_revcolor="#f58a5e"
                     /ApEinfo_fwdcolor="#f58a5e"
                     /label="oGS32"
     CDS             2241..2951
                     /ApEinfo_revcolor="#b1ff67"
                     /ApEinfo_fwdcolor="#b1ff67"
                     /label="mNeonGreen"
     primer_bind     2241..2259
                     /annotation_group="284313815745136ad9f096a-ffa8-4c90-8e26-
                     b8ec0f787e87"
                     /Sequence="ATGGTCTCCAAGGGCGAGG"
                     /created_by="primer3"
                     /Product_Size=711 /#_Off-target_Sites=0
                     /Off-target_Template="2c. pJM220-T0T1::PrhaBAD-mN
                     extraction - mNeonGreen"
                     /Extension="AAATTAAGC" /Tm_(binding_region)="61.4"
                     /Tm_(with_extension)="67.1" /%GC_(binding_region)="63.2"
                     /%GC_(with_extension)="50.0"
                     /Hairpin_Tm_(with_extension)="37.0"
                     /Self_Dimer_Tm_(with_extension)="None"
                     /Pair_Dimer_Tm_(binding_region)="2.4"
                     /label="2c. pJM220-T0T1::PrhaBAD-mN extraction - mNeonGreen
                     (1 F) - 1. pJM220-T0T1::pPhoA_stro extraction"
     primer_bind     2241..2258
                     /Sequence="ATGGTCTCCAAGGGCGAG"
                     /Tm="58.7" /%GC="61.1"
                     /Hairpin_Tm="37.0"
                     /Self_Dimer_Tm="None"
                     /created_by="elinlarsson"
                     /label="mNG_F"
     misc_feature    2921..3149
                     /created_by="elinlarsson"
                     /label="fEL_010_gBlock"
     primer_bind     complement(2926..2951)
                     /created_by="elinlarsson"
                     /Sequence="TTACTTATAGAGCTCATCCATCCCCA"
                     /Tm="60.7" /%GC="42.3"
                     /Hairpin_Tm="None"
                     /Self_Dimer_Tm="17.8"
                     /modified_by="elinlarsson"
                     /label="mNG_R"
     primer_bind     complement(2927..2951)
                     /annotation_group="284314139737530651abdf4-c358-4e21-aa0a-
                     3c0d5bc3f58f"
                     /Sequence="TTACTTATAGAGCTCATCCATCCCC"
                     /created_by="primer3"
                     /Product_Size=711 /#_Off-target_Sites=0
                     /Off-target_Template="2c. pJM220-T0T1::PrhaBAD-mN
                     extraction - mNeonGreen"
                     /Extension="AACAGGAGTC" /Tm_(binding_region)="59.3"
                     /Tm_(with_extension)="68.8" /%GC_(binding_region)="44.0"
                     /%GC_(with_extension)="45.7"
                     /Hairpin_Tm_(with_extension)="None"
                     /Self_Dimer_Tm_(with_extension)="16.2"
                     /Pair_Dimer_Tm_(binding_region)="2.4"
                     /label="2c. pJM220-T0T1::PrhaBAD-mN extraction - mNeonGreen
                     (711 R) - 3. miniTn7(Gm)PA1/04/03-ecfp - lambda t0
                     terminator"
     primer_bind     complement(2927..2948)
                     /Sequence="CTTATAGAGCTCATCCATCCCC"
                     /Tm="57.2" /%GC="50.0"
                     /Hairpin_Tm="None"
                     /Self_Dimer_Tm="17.8"
                     /created_by="elinlarsson"
                     /label="bb_R"
     primer          complement(2932..>2951)
                     /note="sequence:
                     atcagaccgcttctgcgttctgattcgcgaTTACTTATAGAGCTCATCCA"
                     /ApEinfo_revcolor="#f58a5e"
                     /ApEinfo_fwdcolor="#f58a5e"
                     /label="oGS33"
     ligation        2942..2961
                     /label="Ligation"
     misc_feature    2942..>3046
                     /Source="referenceToDocument:
                     urn:local:elinlarsson:34-fk0uizg"
                     /label="3. miniTn7(Gm)PA1/04/03-ecfp - lambda t0 terminator
                     (concatenated sequence 4)"
                     /note="Geneious type: Concatenated sequence"
     source          <2952..>3046
                     /ApEinfo_revcolor="#b1ff67"
                     /ApEinfo_fwdcolor="#b1ff67"
                     /label="source"
     terminator      2952..3046
                     /ApEinfo_revcolor="#f8d3a9"
                     /ApEinfo_fwdcolor="#f8d3a9"
                     /label="lambda t0 terminator"
     primer_bind     2952..2979
                     /created_by="elinlarsson"
                     /Sequence="GACTCCTGTTGATAGATCCAGTAATGAC"
                     /Tm="60.9" /%GC="42.9"
                     /Hairpin_Tm="None"
                     /Self_Dimer_Tm="None"
                     /modified_by="elinlarsson"
                     /label="term_P2d_F"
     primer_bind     2952..2973
                     /annotation_group="284314869391325e0f3feaa-2ae7-4122-9f30-
                     2b03697e58c1"
                     /Sequence="GACTCCTGTTGATAGATCCAGT"
                     /created_by="primer3"
                     /Product_Size=95 /#_Off-target_Sites=0
                     /Off-target_Template="3. miniTn7(Gm)PA1/04/03-ecfp - lambda
                     t0 terminator"
                     /Extension="CTATAAGTAA" /Tm_(binding_region)="56.7"
                     /Tm_(with_extension)="61.7" /%GC_(binding_region)="45.5"
                     /%GC_(with_extension)="37.5"
                     /Hairpin_Tm_(with_extension)="None"
                     /Self_Dimer_Tm_(with_extension)="None"
                     /Pair_Dimer_Tm_(binding_region)="None"
                     /label="3. miniTn7(Gm)PA1/04/03-ecfp - lambda t0 terminator
                     (1 F) - 2c. pJM220-T0T1::PrhaBAD-mN extraction -
                     mNeonGreen"
     primer_bind     complement(3023..3046)
                     /annotation_group="284315157465747d3612d66-736b-422c-9a49-
                     b2a47fb436dd"
                     /Sequence="ATTCTCACCAATAAAAAACGCCCG"
                     /created_by="primer3"
                     /Product_Size=95 /#_Off-target_Sites=0
                     /Off-target_Template="3. miniTn7(Gm)PA1/04/03-ecfp - lambda
                     t0 terminator"
                     /Extension="TTTTGATAAA" /Tm_(binding_region)="60.6"
                     /Tm_(with_extension)="65.0" /%GC_(binding_region)="41.7"
                     /%GC_(with_extension)="32.4"
                     /Hairpin_Tm_(with_extension)="44.8"
                     /Self_Dimer_Tm_(with_extension)="None"
                     /Pair_Dimer_Tm_(binding_region)="None"
                     /label="3. miniTn7(Gm)PA1/04/03-ecfp - lambda t0 terminator
                     (95 R) - 4. miniTn7(Gm)PA1/04/03-ecfp - Pa1/04/03"
     ligation        3037..>3046
                     /label="Ligation"
     misc_feature    3037..3143
                     /Source="referenceToDocument:
                     urn:local:elinlarsson:1sk-f5bxdli"
                     /label="4. miniTn7(Gm)PA1/04/03-ecfp - Pa1/04/03
                     (concatenated sequence 5)"
                     /note="Geneious type: Concatenated sequence"
     misc_feature    3047..3124
                     /Original_Bases="TTTATCAAAAAGAGTGTTGACTTGTGAGCGGATAACAATGA
                     TACTTAGATTCAATTGTGAGCGGATAACAATTTCACACA"
                     /label="TTTATCAAAAAGAGTGTTGACTTGTGAGCGGATAACAATGATACTTAGAT
                     TCAATTGTGAGCGGATAACAATTTCACACA"
                     /note="Geneious type: Editing History Replacement"
     misc_feature    <3047..>3124
                     /Source="referenceToDocument:
                     urn:local:elinlarsson:1wq-f5bxdll"
                     /label="P1m PCR Product (concatenated sequence 2)"
                     /note="Geneious type: Concatenated sequence"
     misc_feature    join(3106..>3124,<3047..3062)
                     /ApEinfo_revcolor="#6ecff6"
                     /ApEinfo_fwdcolor="#6ecff6"
                     /label="DVLA"
     misc_feature    join(3107..>3124,<3047..3061)
                     /Color="#cc99ff"
                     /Transferred_From="CIDAR_DVA_backbone"
                     /Transferred_Similarity="100.00%"
                     /label="CIDAR DVA backbone"
     primer_bind     3047..3067
                     /annotation_group="2936496579131177bf2e102-da86-40fd-acfe-
                     4f4acb42d0cd"
                     /Sequence="AGACTAGTGGGTCTCAGGAGT"
                     /created_by="primer3"
                     /Product_Size=78 /#_Off-target_Sites=0
                     /Off-target_Template="P1m PCR Product"
                     /Extension="TGTCGCCGCTAACATCGT" /Tm_(binding_region)="59.0"
                     /Tm_(with_extension)="68.2" /%GC_(binding_region)="52.4"
                     /%GC_(with_extension)="53.8"
                     /Hairpin_Tm_(with_extension)="40.2"
                     /Self_Dimer_Tm_(with_extension)="None"
                     /Pair_Dimer_Tm_(binding_region)="None"
                     /label="P1m PCR Product (1 F) - pJM220-mNeongreen not codon
                     optimized backbone piece"
     primer_bind     3047..3066
                     /Sequence="AGACTAGTGGGTCTCAGGAG"
                     /Tm="57.2" /%GC="55.0"
                     /Hairpin_Tm="42.2"
                     /Self_Dimer_Tm="None"
                     /created_by="elinlarsson"
                     /label="P1m_F"
     promoter        3067..3101
                     /Color="#ffffff"
                     /created_by="Andrey"
                     /Transferred_From="J23101 Promoter (0.7x)"
                     /Transferred_Similarity="100.00%"
                     /label="J23101 Promoter (0.7x) "
     primer_bind     complement(3103..3124)
                     /annotation_group="29365004165537995b0c262-dfd3-44eb-9db8-
                     81197fada6e8"
                     /Sequence="CCGCTACTAGTAGGTCTCTAGT"
                     /created_by="primer3"
                     /Product_Size=78 /#_Off-target_Sites=0
                     /Off-target_Template="P1m PCR Product"
                     /Extension="TGCTTAATTTCTCCTCTTT"
                     /Tm_(binding_region)="57.4" /Tm_(with_extension)="62.0"
                     /%GC_(binding_region)="50.0" /%GC_(with_extension)="41.5"
                     /Hairpin_Tm_(with_extension)="46.8"
                     /Self_Dimer_Tm_(with_extension)="18.1"
                     /Pair_Dimer_Tm_(binding_region)="None"
                     /label="P1m PCR Product (78 R) - pJM220-mNeongreen not
                     codon optimized backbone piece"
     misc_feature    3113..>3124
                     /Color="#a6ccff"
                     /Transferred_From="BioBrick_suffix"
                     /Transferred_Similarity="100.00%"
                     /label="BioBrick suffix"
     ligation        3125..3143
                     /label="Ligation"
     misc_feature    3125..2102
                     /Source="referenceToDocument:
                     urn:local:elinlarsson:32-fk0uize"
                     /label="pJM220-T0T1::PrhaBAD-mS extraction PCR Product
                     (concatenated sequence 1)"
                     /note="Geneious type: Concatenated sequence"
     primer_bind     3125..3149
                     /Sequence="ATGAAATTCAACTAGTGCTCTGCAG"
                     /Tm="59.9" /%GC="40.0"
                     /Hairpin_Tm="40.1"
                     /Self_Dimer_Tm="7.6"
                     /created_by="elinlarsson"
                     /note="Derived using Geneious Prime 2022.0.2 'Annotate from
                     Database' based on nucleotide similarity"
                     /Transferred_From="pJM220-T0T1::PrhaBAD-mS extraction - 1.
                     pJM220-T0T1::pPhoA_stro extraction - 2c.
                     pJM220-T0T1::PrhaBAD-mN extraction - mNeonGreen - 3.
                     miniTn7(Gm)PA1/04/03-ecfp - lambda t0 terminator - 4.
                     miniTn7(Gm)PA1/04/03-ecfp - Pa1/04/03"
                     /Transferred_Similarity="100.00%"
                     /Primary_Match="100.00%; Adjusted-Interval-0:0/0;
                     pJM220_mS_F (pJM220-T0T1::PrhaBAD-mS extraction - 1.
                     pJM220-T0T1::pPhoA_stro extraction - 2c.
                     pJM220-T0T1::PrhaBAD-mN extraction - mNeonGreen - 3.
                     miniTn7(Gm)PA1/04/03-ecfp - lambda t0 terminator - 4.
                     miniTn7(Gm)PA1/04/03-ecfp - Pa1/04/03)"
                     /Alternative_Match="100.00%; Adjusted-Interval-0:0/0;
                     pJM220_mS_F"
                     /label="pJM220_mS_F"
     primer_bind     complement(3145..3164)
                     /Sequence="AGCTGTTCCTCCTTACTGCA"
                     /Tm="58.6" /%GC="50.0"
                     /Hairpin_Tm="40.4"
                     /Self_Dimer_Tm="None"
                     /created_by="elinlarsson"
                     /label="term_P2d_RBS_R"
     misc_feature    3150..3157
                     /ApEinfo_revcolor="#9eafd2"
                     /ApEinfo_fwdcolor="#9eafd2"
                     /label="RBS"
     misc_feature    3158..3164
                     /ApEinfo_revcolor="#9eafd2"
                     /ApEinfo_fwdcolor="#9eafd2"
                     /label="spacer"
     gene            3165..3860
                     /ApEinfo_revcolor="#d59687"
                     /ApEinfo_fwdcolor="#d59687"
                     /label="mScarlet-I"
     primer_bind     3165..3185
                     /Sequence="ATGAGTAAAGGAGAAGCTGTG"
                     /Tm="55.3" /%GC="42.9"
                     /Hairpin_Tm="None"
                     /Self_Dimer_Tm="None"
                     /created_by="elinlarsson"
                     /label="mSc_F"
     primer_bind     complement(3836..3857)
                     /created_by="elinlarsson"
                     /Sequence="TTTGTATAGTTCATCCATGCCA"
                     /Tm="55.5" /%GC="36.4"
                     /Hairpin_Tm="None"
                     /Self_Dimer_Tm="None"
                     /modified_by="elinlarsson"
                     /label="mSc_R"
     primer_bind     3861..3879
                     /Sequence="TCGCGAATCAGAACGCAGA"
                     /Tm="59.8" /%GC="52.6"
                     /Hairpin_Tm="52.5"
                     /Self_Dimer_Tm="15.7"
                     /created_by="elinlarsson"
                     /label="phoA_bb_F"
     terminator      3866..4189
                     /ApEinfo_revcolor="#c6c9d1"
                     /ApEinfo_fwdcolor="#c6c9d1"
                     /label="T1T2 terminator"
     misc_feature    4194..4196
                     /ApEinfo_revcolor="#f58a5e"
                     /ApEinfo_fwdcolor="#f58a5e"
                     /label="MCS"
     primer          complement(4200..4219)
                     /note="sequence: TTCACTTATCTGGTTGGCCT"
                     /note="Derived using Geneious Prime 2022.0.2 'Annotate from
                     Database' based on nucleotide similarity"
                     /Transferred_From="eGRS37 -
                     pJM220-T0T1::PrhaBAD-mN-ASV_codonopt"
                     /Transferred_Similarity="100.00%"
                     /Primary_Match="100.00%; Adjusted-Interval-0:0/0; oGS43
                     (eGRS37 - pJM220-T0T1::PrhaBAD-mN-ASV_codonopt)"
                     /Alternative_Match="100.00%; Adjusted-Interval-0:0/0; oGS43
                     (pJM220-T0T1::PrhaBAD-mS)"
                     /Alternative_Match="100.00%; Adjusted-Interval-0:0/0; oGS43
                     (5. pJM220-T0T1::PrhaBAD-mS extraction (backbone piece
                     eGRS38 or eGRS39))"
                     /Alternative_Match="100.00%; Adjusted-Interval-0:0/0; oGS43
                     (eGRS36 - backbone piece with Elowitz RBS - NZ_CP027755.1 -
                     Annotated P. synxantha 2-79 from pseudomonas.com extraction
                     (reversed) PCR Product)"
                     /Alternative_Match="100.00%; Adjusted-Interval-0:0/0; oGS43
                     (pJM220-T0T1::PrhaBAD-mS)"
                     /Alternative_Match="100.00%; Adjusted-Interval-0:0/0; oGS43
                     (eGRS37 - backbone piece with Elowitz RBS and ASV-tag)"
                     /Alternative_Match="100.00%; Adjusted-Interval-0:0/0; oGS43
                     (pJM220-T0T1::PrhaBAD-mN)"
                     /Alternative_Match="100.00%; Adjusted-Interval-0:0/0; oGS43
                     (eGRS36 - backbone piece with Elowitz RBS)"
                     /Alternative_Match="100.00%; Adjusted-Interval-0:0/0; oGS43
                     (pJM220-T0T1::PrhaBAD-mN)"
                     /Alternative_Match="100.00%; Adjusted-Interval-0:0/0; oGS43
                     (eGRS36 - backbone piece with Elowitz RBS - NZ_CP027755.1 -
                     Annotated P. synxantha 2-79 from pseudomonas.com extraction
                     (reversed) PCR Product)"
                     /label="oGS43"
     misc_feature    4205..4370
                     /ApEinfo_revcolor="#f58a5e"
                     /ApEinfo_fwdcolor="#f58a5e"
                     /label="left end of Tn7"
     oriT            4522..4789
                     /ApEinfo_revcolor="#c6c9d1"
                     /ApEinfo_fwdcolor="#c6c9d1"
                     /label="oriT"
     rep_origin      4810..5483
                     /ApEinfo_revcolor="#c6c9d1"
                     /ApEinfo_fwdcolor="#c6c9d1"
                     /label="origin"
     gene            complement(5628..6488)
                     /ApEinfo_revcolor="#b1ff67"
                     /ApEinfo_fwdcolor="#b1ff67"
                     /label="bla"
     CDS             complement(5631..6290)
                     /ApEinfo_revcolor="#ffef86"
                     /ApEinfo_fwdcolor="#ffef86"
                     /label="AmpR"
ORIGIN
        1 tcgcgcgttt cggtgatgac ggtgaaaacc tctgacacat gcagctcccg gagacggtca
       61 cagcttgtct gtaagcggat gccgggagca gacaagcccg tcagggcgcg tcagcgggtg
      121 ttggcgggtg tcggggctgg cttaactatg cggcatcaga gcagattgta ctgagagtgc
      181 accatatgcg gtgtgaaata ccgcacagat gcgtaaggag aaaataccgc atcaggcgcc
      241 attcgccatt caggctgcgc aactgttggg aagggcgatc ggtgcgggcc tcttcgctat
      301 tacgccagct agaggaccag ccgcgtaacc tggcaaaatc ggttacggtt gagtaataaa
      361 tggatgccct gcgtaagcgg gtgtgggcgg acaataaagt cttaaactga acaaaataga
      421 tctaaactat gacaataaag tcttaaacta gacagaatag ttgtaaactg aaatcagtcc
      481 agttatgctg tgaaaaagca tactggactt ttgttatggc taaagcaaac tcttcatttt
      541 ctgaagtgca aattgcccgt cgtattaaag aggggcgtgg ggttcgaggt cgacggtatc
      601 gataagctag cttaattagc tgagcttgga ctcctgttga tagatccagt aatgacctca
      661 gaactccatc tggatttgtt cagaacgctc ggttgccgcc gggcgttttt tattggtgag
      721 aatccaagct agactgcgat gagtggcagg gcggggcgta atttttttaa ggcagttatt
      781 ggtgccctta aacgcctggg gtaatgactc tctagcttga ggcatcaaat aaaacgaaag
      841 gctcagtcga aagactgggc ctttcgtttt atctgttgtt tgtcggtgaa cgctctcctg
      901 agtaggacaa atccgccgct aggagcttgc ggcccggacg atcgaattgg ggatcttgaa
      961 gttcctattc cgaagttcct attctctaga aagtatagga acttcagagc gcttttgaag
     1021 ctgatgtgct taaaaactta ctcaatggaa ttctagatcg aattggccgc ggcgttgtga
     1081 caatttaccg aacaactccg cggccgggaa gccgatctcg gcttgaacga attgttaggt
     1141 ggcggtactt gggtcgatat caaagtgcat cacttcttcc cgtatgccca actttgtata
     1201 gagagccact gcgggatcgt caccgtaatc tgcttgcacg tagatcacat aagcaccaag
     1261 cgcgttggcc tcatgcttga ggagattgat gagcgcggtg gcaatgccct gcctccggtg
     1321 ctcgccggag actgcgagat catagatata gatctcacta cgcggctgct caaacctggg
     1381 cagaacgtaa gccgcgagag cgccaacaac cgcttcttgg tcgaaggcag caagcgcgat
     1441 gaatgtctta ctacggagca agttcccgag gtaatcggag tccggctgat gttgggagta
     1501 ggtggctacg tctccgaact cacgaccgaa aagatcaaga gcagcccgca tggatttgac
     1561 ttggtcaggg ccgagcctac atgtgcgaat gatgcccata cttgagccac ctaactttgt
     1621 tttagggcga ctgccctgct gcgtaacatc gttgctgctg cgtaacatcg ttgctgctcc
     1681 ataacatcaa acatcgaccc acggcgtaac gcgcttgctg cttggatgcc cgaggcatag
     1741 actgtacaaa aaaacagtca taacaagcca tgaaaaccgc cactgcgccg ttaccaccgc
     1801 tgcgttcggt caaggttctg gaccagttgc gtgagcgcat acgctacttg cattacagtt
     1861 tacgaaccga acaggcttat gtcaattcga tccattgctg ttgacaaagg gaatcagggg
     1921 atcttgaagt tcctattccg aagttcctat tctctagaaa gtataggaac ttcagagcgc
     1981 ttttgaagct aattcgatca tgcatgagct caaagagtgg aacaatgcag gacgccgtcc
     2041 ggtaacggtg ttgagcctcg gttgtgtggt gattattgtc gccgctaaca tcgtcggcat
     2101 cgagagcgct tttgaagcta attcgatcat gcatgagctc aaaagttaat cttttcaaca
     2161 gctgtcataa agttgtcacg gccgagactt atagtcgctt tgtttttatt ttttaatgta
     2221 ttaaagagga gaaattaagc atggtctcca agggcgagga agataatatg gcgtccctcc
     2281 ccgcgacgca tgaactccat atcttcgggt cgatcaacgg ggtggacttt gatatggtgg
     2341 ggcaagggac gggcaacccc aatgatggct acgaagagct caacctcaag agcacgaagg
     2401 gcgacctgca gtttagcccc tggatcctgg tgccgcacat cgggtatggc ttccatcaat
     2461 atctgcccta ccccgacggg atgtccccgt ttcaggcggc catggtcgac ggctcggggt
     2521 accaagtgca tcgcacgatg cagtttgagg atggcgcctc cctgaccgtg aactatcgct
     2581 acacgtacga aggcagccat atcaaggggg aagcgcaggt gaagggcacc ggctttccgg
     2641 cggacgggcc ggtgatgacc aattccctga cggccgcgga ttggtgtcgg tccaagaaga
     2701 cgtacccgaa cgataagacc atcatcagca cgttcaagtg gtcgtatacc accggcaacg
     2761 gcaagcgcta ccgttcgacg gcccgcacga cgtacacctt tgccaagccg atggcggcga
     2821 actatctgaa gaaccaaccc atgtatgtgt tccggaagac cgagctcaag cattcgaaga
     2881 cggagctgaa ttttaaggaa tggcagaagg cgtttaccga tgtgatgggg atggatgagc
     2941 tctataagta agactcctgt tgatagatcc agtaatgacc tcagaactcc atctggattt
     3001 gttcagaacg ctcggttgcc gccgggcgtt ttttattggt gagaatagac tagtgggtct
     3061 caggagttta cagctagctc agtcctaggt attatgctag ctactagaga cctactagta
     3121 gcggatgaaa ttcaactagt gctctgcagt aaggaggaac agctatgagt aaaggagaag
     3181 ctgtgattaa agagttcatg cgcttcaaag ttcacatgga gggttctatg aacggtcacg
     3241 agttcgagat cgaaggcgaa ggcgagggcc gtccgtatga aggcacccag accgccaaac
     3301 tgaaagtgac taaaggcggc ccgctgcctt tttcctggga catcctgagc ccgcaattta
     3361 tgtacggttc tagggcgttc atcaaacacc cagcggatat cccggactat tataagcagt
     3421 cttttccgga aggtttcaag tgggaacgcg taatgaattt tgaagatggt ggtgccgtga
     3481 ccgtcactca ggacacctcc ctggaggatg gcaccctgat ctataaagtt aaactgcgtg
     3541 gtactaattt tccacctgat ggcccggtga tgcagaaaaa gacgatgggt tgggaggcgt
     3601 ctaccgaacg cttgtatccg gaagatggtg tgctgaaagg cgacattaaa atggccctgc
     3661 gcctgaaaga tggcggccgc tatctggctg acttcaaaac cacgtacaaa gccaagaaac
     3721 ctgtgcagat gcctggcgcg tacaatgtgg accgcaaact ggacatcacc tctcataatg
     3781 aagattatac ggtggtagag caatatgagc gctccgaggg tcgtcattct accggtggca
     3841 tggatgaact atacaaataa tcgcgaatca gaacgcagaa gcggtctgat aaaacagaat
     3901 ttgcctggcg gcagtagcgc ggtggtccca cctgacccca tgccgaactc agaagtgaaa
     3961 cgccgtagcg ccgatggtag tgtggggtct ccccatgcga gagtagggaa ctgccaggca
     4021 tcaaataaaa cgaaaggctc agtcgaaaga ctgggccttt cgttttatct gttgtttgtc
     4081 ggtgaacgct ctcctgagta ggacaaatcc gccgggagcg gatttgaacg ttgcgaagca
     4141 acggcccgga gggtggcggg caggacgccc gccataaact gccaggcata aggccttgca
     4201 ggccaaccag ataagtgaaa tctagttcca aactattttg tcatttttaa ttttcgtatt
     4261 agcttacgac gctacaccca gttcccatct attttgtcac tcttccctaa ataatcctta
     4321 aaaactccat ttccacccct cccagttccc aactattttg tccgcccaca gcggggcatt
     4381 tttcttcctg ttatgtttgg gcgctgcatt aatgaatcgg ccaacgcgcg gggagaggcg
     4441 gtttgcgtat tgggcgctct tccgcttcct cgctcactga cccgctgcgc tcggtcgttc
     4501 ggctgcggcg agcggtatca gagcttatcg gccagcctcg cagagcagga ttcccgttga
     4561 gcaccgccag gtgcgaataa gggacagtga agaaggaaca cccgctcgcg ggtgggccta
     4621 cttcacctat cctgcccggc tgacgccgtt ggatacacca aggaaagtct acacgaaccc
     4681 tttggcaaaa tcctgtatat cgtgcgaaaa aggatggata taccgaaaaa atcgctataa
     4741 tgaccccgaa gcagggttat gcagcggaaa gtatacctta aggaatcccc tgataacgca
     4801 ggaaagaaca tgtgagcaaa aggccagcaa aaggccagga accgtaaaaa ggccgcgttg
     4861 ctggcgtttt tccataggct ccgcccccct gacgagcatc acaaaaatcg acgctcgagt
     4921 cagaggtggc gaaacccgac aggactataa agataccagg cgtttccccc tggaagctcc
     4981 ctcgtgcgct ctcctgttcc gaccctgccg cttaccggat acctgtccgc ctttctccct
     5041 tcgggaagcg tggcgctttc tcatagctca cgctgtaggt atctcagttc ggtgtaggtc
     5101 gttcgctcca agctgggctg tgtgcacgaa ccccccgttc agcccgaccg ctgcgcctta
     5161 tccggtaact atcgtcttga gtccaacccg gtaagacacg acttatcgcc actggcagca
     5221 gccactggta acaggattag cagagcgagg tatgtaggcg gtgctacaga gttcttgaag
     5281 tggtggccta actacggcta cactagaagg acagtatttg gtatctgcgc tctgctgaag
     5341 ccagttacct tcggaaaaag agttggtagc tcttgatccg gcaaacaaac caccgctggt
     5401 agcggtggtt tttttgtttg caagcagcag attacgcgca gaaaaaaagg atctcaagaa
     5461 gatcctttga tcttttctac ggggtctgac gctcagtgga acgaaaactc acgttaaggg
     5521 attttggtca tgagattatc aaaaaggatc ttcacctaga tccttttaaa ttaaaaatga
     5581 agttttaaat caatctaaag tatatatgag taaacttggt ctgacagtta ccaatgctta
     5641 atcagtgagg cacctatctc agcgatctgt ctatttcgtt catccatagt tgcctgactc
     5701 cccgtcgtgt agataactac gatacgggag ggcttaccat ctggccccag tgctgcaatg
     5761 ataccgcgag acccacgctc accggctcca gatttatcag caataaacca gccagccgga
     5821 agggccgagc gcagaagtgg tcctgcaact ttatccgcct ccatccagtc tattaattgt
     5881 tgccgggaag ctagagtaag tagttcgcca gttaatagtt tgcgcaacgt tgttgccatt
     5941 gctacaggca tcgtggtgtc acgctcgtcg tttggtatgg cttcattcag ctccggttcc
     6001 caacgatcaa ggcgagttac atgatccccc atgttgtgca aaaaagcggt tagctccttc
     6061 ggtcctccga tcgttgtcag aagtaagttg gccgcagtgt tatcactcat ggttatggca
     6121 gcactgcata attctcttac tgtcatgcca tccgtaagat gcttttctgt gactggtgag
     6181 tactcaacca agtcattctg agaatagtgt atgcggcgac cgagttgctc ttgcccggcg
     6241 tcaatacggg ataataccgc gccacatagc agaactttaa aagtgctcat cattggaaaa
     6301 cgttcttcgg ggcgaaaact ctcaaggatc ttaccgctgt tgagatccag ttcgatgtaa
     6361 cccactcgtg cacccaactg atcttcagca tcttttactt tcaccagcgt ttctgggtga
     6421 gcaaaaacag gaaggcaaaa tgccgcaaaa aagggaataa gggcgacacg gaaatgttga
     6481 atactcatac tcttcctttt tcaatattat tgaagcattt atcagggtta ttgtctcatg
     6541 agcggataca tatttgaatg tatttagaaa aataaacaaa taggggttcc gcgcacattt
     6601 ccccgaaaag tgccacctga cgtctaagaa accattatta tcatgacatt aacctataaa
     6661 aataggcgta tcacgaggcc ctttcgtc
//
