>Addgene plasmid #240201 | pJM220-PhoA-mNeongreen-J23101-mScarletI | addgene full sequence | sequence record 479123 | Addgene NGS Result
TCGCGCGTTTCGGTGACGACGGTGAAAACCTCTGACACATGCAGCTCCCGGAGACGGTCACAGCTTGTCT
GTAAGCGGATGCCGGGAGCAGACAAGCCCGTCAGGGCGCGTCAGCGGGTGTTGGCGGGTGTCGGGGCTGG
CTTAACTATGCGGCATCAGAGCAGATTGTACTGAGAGTGCACCATATGCGGTGTGAAATACCGCACAGAT
GCGTAAGGAGAAAATACCGCATCAGGCGCCATTCGCCATTCAGGCTGCGCAACTGTTGGGAAGGGCGATC
GGTGCGGGCCTCTTCGCTATTACGCCAGCTAGAGGACCAGCCGCGTAACCTGGCAAAATCGGTTACGGTT
GAGTAATAAATGGATGCCCTGCGTAAGCAGGTGTGGGCGGACAATAAAGTCTTAAACTGAACAAAATAGA
TCTAAACTATGACAATAAAGTCTTAAACTAGACAGAATAGTTGTAAACTGAAATCAGTCCAGTTATGCTG
TGAAAAAGCATACTGGACTTTTGTTATGGCTAAAGCAAACTCTTCATTTTCTGAAGTGCAAATTGCCCGT
CGTATTAAAGAGGGGCGTGGGGTTCGAGGTCGACGGTATCGATAAGCTAGCTTAATTAGCTGAGCTTGGA
CTCCTGTTGATAGATCCAGTAATGACCTCAGAACTCCATCTGGATTTGTTCAGAACGCTCGGTTGCCGCC
GGGCGTTTTTTATTGGTGAGAATCCAAGCTAGACTGCGATGAGTGGCAGGGCGGGGCGTAATTTTTTTAA
GGCAGTTATTGGTGCCCTTAAACGCCTGGGGTAATGACTCTCTAGCTTGAGGCATCAAATAAAACGAAAG
GCTCAGTCGAAAGACTGGGCCTTTCGTTTTATCTGTTGTTTGTCGGTGAACGCTCTCCTGAGTAGGACAA
ATCCGCCGCTAGGAGCTTGCGGCCCGGACGATCGAATTGGGGATCTTGAAGTACCTATTCCGAAGTTCCT
ATTCTCTAGAAAGTATAGGAACTTCAGAGCGCTTTTGAAGCTGATGTGCTTAAAAACTTACTCAATGGAA
TTCTAGATCGAATTGGCCGCGGCGTTGTGACAATTTACCGAACAACTCCGCGGCCGGGAAGCCGATCTCG
GCTTGAACGAATTGTTAGGTGGCGGTACTTGGGTCGATATCAAAGTGCATCACTTCTTCCCGTATGCCCA
ACTTTGTATAGAGAGCCACTGCGGGATCGTCACCGTAATCTGCTTGCACGTAGATCACATAAGCACCAAG
CGCGTTGGCCTCATGCTTGAGGAGATTGATGAGCGCGGTGGCAATGCCCTGCCTCCGGTGCTCGCCGGAG
ACTGCGAGATCATAGATATAGATCTCACTACGCGGCTGCTCAAACTTGGGCAGAACGTAAGCCGCGAGAG
CGCCAACAACCGCTTCTTGGTCGAAGGCAGCAAGCGCGATGAATGTCTTACTACGGAGCAAGTTCCCGAG
GTAATCGGAGTCCGGCTGATGTTGGGAGTAGGTGGCTACGTCTCCGAACTCACGACCGAAAAGATCAAGA
GCAGCCCGCATGGATTTGACTTGGTCAGGGCCGAGCCTACATGTGCGAATGATGCCCATACTTGAGCCAC
CTAACTTTGTTTTAGGGCGACTGCCCTGCTGCGTAACATCGTTGCTGCTGCGTAACATCGTTGCTGCTCC
ATAACATCAAACATCGACCCACGGCGTAACGCGCTTGCTGCTTGGATGCCCGAGGCATAGACTGTACAAA
AAAACAGTCATAACAAGCCATGAAAACCGCCACTGCGCCGTTACCACCGCTGCGTTCGGTCAAGGTTCTG
GACCAGTTGCGTGAGCGCATACGCTACTTGCATTACAGTTTACGAACCGAACAGGCTTATGTCAATTCGA
TCCATTGCTGTTGACAAAGGGAATCAGGGGATCTTGAAGTTCCTATTCCGAAGTTCCTATTCTCTAGAAA
GTATAGGAACTTCAGAGCGCTTTTGAAGCTAATTCGATCATGCATGAGCTCAAAGAGTGGAACAATGCAG
GACGCCGTCCGGTAACGGTGTTGAGCCTCGGTTGTGTGGTGATTATTGTCGCCGCTAACATCGTCGGCAT
CGAGAGCGCTTTTGAAGCTAATTCGATCATGCATGAGCTCAAAAGTTAATCTTTTCAACAGCTGTCATAA
AGTTGTCACGGCCGAGACTTATAGTCGCTTTGTTTTTATTTTTTAATGTATTAAAGAGGAGAAATTAAGC
ATGGTCTCCAAGGGCGAGGAAGATAATATGGCGTCCCTCCCAGCGACGCATGAACTCCATATCTTCGGGT
CGATCAACGGGGTGGACTTTGATATGGTGGGGCAAGGGACGGGCAACCCCAATGATGGCTACGAAGAGCT
CAACCTCAAGAGCACGAAGGGCGACCTGCAGTTTAGCCCCTGGATCCTGGTGCCGCACATCGGGTATGGC
TTCCATCAATATCTGCCCTACCCCGACGGGATGTCCCCGTTTCAGGCGGCCATGGTCGACGGCTCGGGGT
ACCAAGTGCATCGCACGATGCAGTTTGAGGATGGCGCCTCCCTGACCGTGAACTATCGCTACACGTACGA
AGGCAGCCATATCAAGGGGGAAGCGCAGGTGAAGGGCACCGGCTTTCCGGCGGACGGGCCGGTGATGACC
AATTCCCTGACGGCCGCGGATTGGTGTCGGTCCAAGAAGACGTACCCGAACGATAAGACCATCATCAGCA
CGTTCAAGTGGTCGTATACCACCGGCAACGGCAAGCGCTACCGTTCGACGGCCCGCACGACGTACACCTT
TGCCAAGCCGATGGCGGCGAACTATCTGAAGAACCAACCCATGTATGTGTTCCGGAAGACCGAGCTCAAG
CATTCGAAGACGGAGCTGAATTTTAAGGAATGGCAGAAGGCGTTTACCGATGTGATGGGGATGGATGAGC
TCTATAAGTAAGACTCCTGTTGATAGATCCAGTAATGACCTCAGAACTCCATCTGGATTTGTTCAGAACG
CTCGGTTGCCGCCGGGCGTTTTTTATTGGTGAGAATAGACTAGTGGGTCTCAGGAGTTTACAGCTAGCTC
AGTCCTAGGTATTATGCTAGCTACTAGAGACCTACTAGTAGCGGATGAAATTCAACTAGTGCTCTGCAGT
AAGGAGGAACAGCTATGAGTAAAGGAGAAGCTGTGATTAAAGAGTTCATGCGCTTCAAAGTTCACATGGA
GGGTTCTATGAACGGTCACGAGTTCGAGATCGAAGGCGAAGGCGAGGGCCGTCCGTATGAAGGCACCCAG
ACCGCCAAACTGAAAGTGACTAAAGGCGGCCCGCTGCCTTTTTCCTGGGACATCCTGAGCCCGCAATTTA
TGTACGGTTCTAGGGCGTTCATCAAACACCCAGCGGATATCCCGGACTATTATAAGCAGTCTTTTCCGGA
AGGTTTCAAGTGGGAACGCGTAATGAATTTTGAAGATGGTGGTGCCGTGACCGTCACTCAGGACACCTCC
CTGGAGGATGGCACCCTGATCTATAAAGTTAAACTGCGTGGTACTAATTTTCCACCTGATGGCCCGGTGA
TGCAGAAAAAGACGATGGGTTGGGAGGCGTCTACCGAACGCTTGTATCCGGAAGATGGTGTGCTGAAAGG
CGACATTAAAATGGCCCTGCGCCTGAAAGATGGCGGCCGCTATCTGGCTGACTTCAAAACCACGTACAAA
GCCAAGAAACCTGTGCAGATGCCTGGCGCGTACAATGTGGACCGCAAACTGGACATCACCTCTCATAATG
AAGATTATACGGTGGTAGAGCAATATGAGCGCTCCGAGGGTCGTCATTCTACCGGTGGCATGGATGAACT
ATACAAATAATCGCGAATCAGAACGCAGAAGCGGTCTGATAAAACAGAATTTGCCTGGCGGCAGTAGCGC
GGTGGTCCCACCTGACCCCATGCCGAACTCAGAAGTGAAACGCCGTAGCGCCGATGGTAGTGTGGGGTCT
CCCCATGCGAGAGTAGGGAACTGCCAGGCATCAAATAAAACGAAAGGCTCAGTCGAAAGACTGGGCCTTT
CGTTTTATCTGTTGTTTGTCGGTGAACGCTCTCCTGAGTAGGACAAATCCGCCGGGAGCGGATTTGAACG
TTGCGAAGCAACGGCCCGGAGGGTGGCGGGCAGGACGCCCGCCATAAACTGCCAGGCATAAGGCCTTGCA
GGCCAACCAGATAAGTGAAATCTAGTTCCAAACTATTTTGTCATTTTTAATTTTCGTATTAGCTTACGAC
GCTACACCCAGTTCCCATCTATTTTGTCACTCTTCCCTAAATAATCCTTAAAAACTCCATTTCCACCCCT
CCCAGTTCCCAACTATTTTGTCCGCCCACAGCGGGGCATTTTTCTTCCTGTTATGTTTGGGCGCTGCATT
AATGAATCGGCCAACGCGCGGGGAGAGGCGGTTTGCGTATTGGGCGCTCTTCCGCTTCCTCGCTCACTGA
CCCGCTGCGCTCGGTCGTTCGGCTGCGGCGAGCGGTATCAGAGCTTATCGGCCAGCCTCGCAGAGCAGGA
TTCCCGTTGAGCACCGCCAGGTGCGAATAAGGGACAGTGAAGAAGGAACACCCGCTCGCGGGTGGGCCTA
CTTCACCTATCCTGCCCGGCTGACGCCGTTGGATACACCAAGGAAAGTCTACACGAACCCTTTGGCAAAA
TCCTGTATATCGTGCGAAAAAGGATGGATATACCGAAAAAATCGCTATAATGACCCCGAAGCAGGGTTAT
GCAGCGGAAAGTATACCTTAAGGAATCCCCTGATAACGCAGGAAAGAACATGTGAGCAAAAGGCCAGCAA
AAGGCCAGGAACCGTAAAAAGGCCGCGTTGCTGGCGTTTTTCCATAGGCTCCGCCCCCCTGACGAGCATC
ACAAAAATCGACGCTCGAGTCAGAGGTGGCGAAACCCGACAGGACTATAAAGATACCAGGCGTTTCCCCC
TGGAAGCTCCCTCGTGCGCTCTCCTGTTCCGACCCTGCCGCTTACCGGATACCTGTCCGCCTTTCTCCCT
TCGGGAAGCGTGGCGCTTTCTCATAGCTCACGCTGTAGGTATCTCAGTTCGGTGTAGGTCGTTCGCTCCA
AGCTGGGCTGTGTGCACGAACCCCCCGTTCAGCCCGACCGCTGCGCCTTATCCGGTAACTATCGTCTTGA
GTCCAACCCGGTAAGACACGACTTATCGCCACTGGCAGCAGCCACTGGTAACAGGATTAGCAGAGCGAGG
TATGTAGGCGGTGCTACAGAGTTCTTGAAGTGGTGGCCTAACTACGGCTACACTAGAAGAACAGTATTTG
GTATCTGCGCTCTGCTGAAGCCAGTTACCTTCGGAAAAAGAGTTGGTAGCTCTTGATCCGGCAAACAAAC
CACCGCTGGTAGCGGTGGTTTTTTTGTTTGCAAGCAGCAGATTACGCGCAGAAAAAAAGGATCTCAAGAA
GATCCTTTGATCTTTTCTACGGGGTCTGACGCTCAGTGGAACGAAAACTCACGTTAAGGGATTTTGGTCA
TGAGATTATCAAAAAGGATCTTCACCTAGATCCTTTTAAATTAAAAATGAAGTTTTAAATCAATCTAAAG
TATATATGAGTAAACTTGGTCTGACAGTTACCAATGCTTAATCAGTGAGGCACCTATCTCAGCGATCTGT
CTATTTCGTTCATCCATAGTTGCCTGACTCCCCGTCGTGTAGATAACTACGATACGGGAGGGCTTACCAT
CTGGCCCCAGTGCTGCAATGATACCGCGAGACCCACGCTCACCGGCTCCAGATTTATCAGCAATAAACCA
GCCAGCCGGAAGGGCCGAGCGCAGAAGTGGTCCTGCAACTTTATCCGCCTCCATCCAGTCTATTAATTGT
TGCCGGGAAGCTAGAGTAAGTAGTTCGCCAGTTAATAGTTTGCGCAACGTTGTTGCCATTGCTACAGGCA
TCGTGGTGTCACGCTCGTCGTTTGGTATGGCTTCATTCAGCTCCGGTTCCCAACGATCAAGGCGAGTTAC
ATGATCCCCCATGTTGTGCAAAAAAGCGGTTAGCTCCTTCGGTCCTCCGATCGTTGTCAGAAGTAAGTTG
GCCGCAGTGTTATCACTCATGGTTATGGCAGCACTGCATAATTCTCTTACTGTCATGCCATCCGTAAGAT
GCTTTTCTGTGACTGGTGAGTACTCAACCAAGTCATTCTGAGAATAGTGTATGCGGCGACCGAGTTGCTC
TTGCCCGGCGTCAATACGGGATAATACCGCGCCACATAGCAGAACTTTAAAAGTGCTCATCATTGGAAAA
CGTTCTTCGGGGCGAAAACTCTCAAGGATCTTACCGCTGTTGAGATCCAGTTCGATGTAACCCACTCGTG
CACCCAACTGATCTTCAGCATCTTTTACTTTCACCAGCGTTTCTGGGTGAGCAAAAACAGGAAGGCAAAA
TGCCGCAAAAAAGGGAATAAGGGCGACACGGAAATGTTGAATACTCATACTCTTCCTTTTTCAATATTAT
TGAAGCATTTATCAGGGTTATTGTCTCATGAGCGGATACATATTTGAATGTATTTAGAAAAATAAACAAA
TAGGGGTTCCGCGCACATTTCCCCGAAAAGTGCCACCTGACGTCTAAGAAACCATTATTATCATGACATT
AACCTATAAAAATAGGCGTATCACGAGGCCCTTTCGTC
Features (pLannotate 1.2.2; 25 found; start..end, strand, type, name):
    137..236     +  misc_feature   bom (fragment): basis of mobility region from pBR322
    242..310     -  CDS            lacZα (fragment): LacZα fragment of β-galactosidase; lacZ fragment
    382..580     -  mobile_element Tn7R (fragment): mini-Tn7 element (right end of the Tn7 transposon) Tn7
    584..608     -  misc_feature   MCS (fragment): pBluescript multiple cloning site
    629..723     +  terminator     lambda t0 terminator: transcription terminator from phage lambda
    733..762     +  CDS            CmR (fragment): chloramphenicol acetyltransferase confers resistance to chloramphenicol
    826..912     +  terminator     rrnB T1 terminator: Escherichia coli rrnB; transcription terminator T1 from the E. coli rrnB gene
    972..1005    +  protein_bind   FRT (minimal): supports FLP-mediated excision but not integration (Turan and Bode, 2011) FLP recombinase from the Saccharomyces cerevisiae 2μ plasmid
   1135..1668    -  CDS            GmR: gentamycin acetyltransferase; aacC1; confers resistance to gentamycin
   1857..1885    -  promoter       Pc promoter: intI1 (promoter lies within the coding sequence); class 1 integron promoter
   1926..1973    +  protein_bind   FRT: FLP-mediated recombination occurs in the 8-bp core sequence TCTAGAAA (Turan and Bode, 2011). FLP recombinase from the Saccharomyces cerevisiae 2μ plasmid
   2009..2101    +  CDS            rhaT (fragment): RHAT_ECOLI - Experimental evidence at protein level: Swiss-Prot protein existence level 1. Uptake of L-rhamnose across the boundary membrane with the concomitant transport of protons into the cell (symport system). Can also transport L-mannose and L-xylose, but at reduced rates. From Escherichia coli (strain K12).
   2241..2948    +  CDS            mNeonGreen: mNeonGreen is a basic (constitutively fluorescent) green/yellow fluorescent protein published in 2013, derived from Branchiostoma lanceolatum. It is reported to be a very rapidly-maturing monomer with moderate acid sensitivity.
   2952..3046    +  terminator     lambda t0 terminator: transcription terminator from phage lambda
   3070..3101    +  promoter       J23119 promoter (fragment): bacterial promoter (Registry of Standard Biological Parts BBa J23119)
   3168..3857    +  CDS            mScarlet-I: mScarlet-I is a basic (constitutively fluorescent) red fluorescent protein published in 2016, derived from synthetic construct. It is reported to be a rapidly-maturing monomer with moderate acid sensitivity.
   3903..4018    +  ncRNA          5S rRNA: Accession: RF00001 - 5S ribosomal RNA
   4022..4108    +  terminator     rrnB T1 terminator: Escherichia coli rrnB; transcription terminator T1 from the E. coli rrnB gene
   4205..4370    -  mobile_element Tn7L: mini-Tn7 element (left end of the Tn7 transposon) Tn7
   4403..4457    -  CDS            lacI (fragment): lac repressor; lacI; The lac repressor binds to the lac operator to inhibit transcription in E. coli. This inhibition can be relieved by adding lactose or isopropyl-β-D-thiogalactopyranoside (IPTG).
   4529..4637    -  oriT           oriT: incP origin of transfer
   4869..5457    -  rep_origin     ori: high-copy-number ColE1/pMB1/pBR322/pUC origin of replication
   5628..6488    -  CDS            AmpR: β-lactamase; bla; confers resistance to ampicillin, carbenicillin, and related antibiotics
   6489..6593    -  promoter       AmpR promoter: bla
   6688..35      +  CDS            rop (fragment) (across the origin): Rop protein, which maintains plasmids at low copy number; rop
