[The description below was written by a language model from this plasmid's Addgene catalogue record and the feature table of its GenBank file; any pLannotate feature table in this document was generated separately and was not available to it.]
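Description:
pJM220-PhoA-mNeongreen-J23101-mScarletI is a mini-Tn7 donor plasmid built on the pJM220 backbone, about 6.7 kb in total. It is used to place a two-colour fluorescent reporter in the chromosome of the soil bacterium Pseudomonas synxantha 2-79. The plasmid is maintained at high copy in E. coli under gentamicin selection. Resistance comes from the aacC1 (GmR) gene, which is flanked by two FRT sites, an arrangement that generally allows Flp recombinase to remove the marker after integration. The feature table marks the right end of Tn7, followed by lambda T0 and rrnB T1 terminators that shield the cargo from read-through transcription. The table provided is truncated, so the replication origin, the left Tn7 end and any transfer functions are not visible in it.

The cargo consists of two independent expression units assembled by Gibson cloning. In the first, a phoA promoter, annotated as the E. coli/iGEM PphoA part, is paired with a strong bacterial ribosome binding site to drive mNeonGreen. This unit ends in a lambda t0 terminator. In the second, the constitutive Anderson promoter J23101 drives mScarlet-I through its own RBS and spacer, and this unit ends in a T1T2 terminator.

PphoA responds to phosphate starvation, whereas J23101 gives steady expression. The green signal therefore reports phosphorus limitation, and the red signal serves as an internal reference for cell number and general expression capacity. Taking the green-to-red ratio gives a normalised readout, in line with the stated purpose of building a ratiometric bioreporter for phosphorus limitation.
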