Addgene plasmid #240201: pJM220-PhoA-mNeongreen-J23101-mScarletI
Purpose: MiniTn7 donor plasmid for constructing a ratiometric reporter for P limitation in Pseudomonas synxantha. A strong Anderson promoter (J23101) drives expression of mScarlet-I
Depositing lab: Richard Murray. Depositing organization: California Institute of Technology. Publication: Engineering the Soil Bacterium Pseudomonas synxantha 2-79 into a Ratiometric Bioreporter for Phosphorus Limitation. Larsson EM, Murray RM, Newman DK. ACS Synth Biol. 2024 Jan 19;13(1):384-393. doi: 10.1021/acssynbio.3c00642. Epub 2024 Jan 2. PubMed 38165130.
Backbone
  Vector backbone: pJM220
  Backbone size w/o insert (bp): 4500
  Total vector size (bp): 6690
Growth in bacteria
  Bacterial resistance: Gentamicin, 10 μg/mL
  Growth temperature: 37°C
  Growth strain: DH5alpha
  Copy number: High Copy
Gene/Insert 1
  Gene/Insert name: mNeongreen
  Promoter: PphoA
  Cloning method: Gibson Cloning
  Sequencing primers: 5′ TCAAAGAGTGGAACAATGCAG
Gene/Insert 2
  Gene/Insert name: mScarlet-I
  Promoter: J23101
  Cloning method: Gibson Cloning
  Sequencing primers: 5′ AGACTAGTGGGTCTCAGGAG
Terms and licenses: Academic/Nonprofit Terms; Industry Terms: Not Available to Industry
How to cite: pJM220-PhoA-mNeongreen-J23101-mScarletI was a gift from Richard Murray (Addgene plasmid # 240201 ; http://n2t.net/addgene:240201 ; RRID:Addgene_240201)
